>Addgene plasmid #51636 | pCDNA-3xHA-Reptin | addgene full sequence | sequence record 265156 | Addgene NGS Result
[124 nt withheld, positions 1-124]
C
[91 nt withheld, positions 126-216]
A
[49 nt withheld, positions 218-266]
CCTTTGACGTTGGAGTCCACGTTCTTT
[37 nt withheld, positions 294-330]
ACCCTATCTCGGTCTATTCTTTTGATTTATAAGGGATTTTGCCGATTTCGGCCTATTGGTTAAAAAATGA
GCTGATTTAACAAAAATTTAACGCGAATTAATTCTGTGGAATGTGTGTCAGTTAGGGTGTGGAAAGTCCC
CAGGCTCCCCAGCAGGCAGAAGTATGCAAAGCATGCATCTCAATTAGTCAGCAACCAGGTGTGGAAAGTC
CCCAGGCTCCCCAGCAGGCAGAAGTATGCAAAGCATGCATCTCAATTAGTCAGCAACCATAGTCCCGCCC
CTAACTCCGCCCATCCCGCCCCTAACTCCGCCCAGTTCCGCCCATTCTCCGCCCCATGGCTGACTAATTT
TTTTTATTTATGCAGAGGCCGAGGCCGCCTCTGCCTCTGAGCTATTCCAGAAGTAGTGAGGAGGCTTTTT
TGGAGGCCTAGGCTTTTGCAAAAAGCTCCCGGGAGCTTGTATATCCATTTTCGGATCTGATCAAGAGACA
GGATGAGGATCGTTTCGCATGATTGAACAAGATGGATTGCACGCAGGTTCTCCGGCCGCTTGGGTGGAGA
GGCTATTCGGCTATGACTGGGCACAACAGACAATCGGCTGCTCTGATGCCGCCGTGTTCCGGCTGTCAGC
GCAGGGGCGCCCGGTTCTTTTTGTCAAGACCGACCTGTCCGGTGCCCTGAATGAACTGCAGGACGAGGCA
GCGCGGCTATCGTGGCTGGCCACGACGGGCGTTCCTTGCGCAGCTGTGCTCGACGTTGTCACTGAAGCGG
GAAGGGACTGGCTGCTATTGGGCGAAGTGCCGGGGCAGGATCTCCTGTCATCTCACCTTGCTCCTGCCGA
GAAAGTATCCATCATGGCTGATGCAATGCGGCGGCTGCATACGCTTGATCCGGCTACCTGCCCATTCGAC
CACCAAGCGAAACATCGCATCGAGCGAGCACGTACTCGGATGGAAGCCGGTCTTGTCGATCAGGATGATC
TGGACGAAGAGCATCAGGGGCTCGCGCCAGCCGAACTGTTCGCCAGGCTCAAGGCGCGCATGCCCGACGG
CGAGGATCTCGTCGTGACCCATGGCGATGCCTGCTTGCCGAATATCATGGTGGAAAATGGCCGCTTTTCT
GGATTCATCGACTGTGGCCGGCTGGGTGTGGCGGACCGCTATCAGGACATAGCGTTGGCTACCCGTGATA
TTGCTGAAGAGCTTGGCGGCGAATGGGCTGACCGCTTCCTCGTGCTTTACGGTATCGCCGCTCCCGATTC
GCAGCGCATCGCCTTCTATCGCCTTCTTGACGAGTTCTTCTGAGCGGGACTCTGGGGTTCGCGAAATGAC
CGACCAAGCGACGCCCAACCTGCCATCACGAGATTTCGATTCCACCGCCGCCTTCTATGAAAGGTTGGGC
TTCGGAATCGTTTTCCGGGACGCCGGCTGGATGATCCTCCAGCGCGGGGATCTCATGCTGGAGTTCTTCG
CCCACCCCAACTTGTTTATTGCAGCTTATAATGGTTACAAATAAAGCAATAGCATCACAAATTTCACAAA
TAAAGCATTTTTTTCACTGCATTCTAGTTGTGGTTTGTCCAAACTCATCAATGTATCTTATCATGTCTGT
ATACCGTCGACCTCTAGCTAGAGCTTGGCGTAATCATGGTCATAGCTGTTTCCTGTGTGAAATTGTTATC
CGCTCACAATTCCACACAACATACGAGCCGGAAGCATAAAGTGTAAAGCCTGGGGTGCCTAATGAGTGAG
CTAACTCACATTAATTGCGTTGCGCTCACTGCCCGCTTTCCAGTCGGGAAACCTGTCGTGCCAGCTGCAT
TAATGAATCGGCCAACGCGCGGGGAGAGGCGGTTTGCGTATTGGGCGCTCTTCCGCTTCCTCGCTCACTG
ACTCGCTGCGCTCGGTCGTTCGGCTGCGGCGAGCGGTATCAGCTCACTCAAAGGCGGTAATACGGTTATC
CACAGAATCAGGGGATAACGCAGGAAAGAACATGTGAGCAAAAGGCCAGCAAAAGGCCAGGAACCGTAAA
AAGGCCGCGTTGCTGGCGTTTTTCCATAGGCTCCGCCCCCCTGACGAGCATCACAAAAATCGACGCTCAA
GTCAGAGGTGGCGAAACCCGACAGGACTATAAAGATACCAGGCGTTTCCCCCTGGAAGCTCCCTCGTGCG
CTCTCCTGTTCCGACCCTGCCGCTTACCGGATACCTGTCCGCCTTTCTCCCTTCGGGAAGCGTGGCGCTT
TCTCATAGCTCACGCTGTAGGTATCTCAGTTCGGTGTAGGTCGTTCGCTCCAAGCTGGGCTGTGTGCACG
AACCCCCCGTTCAGCCCGACCGCTGCGCCTTATCCGGTAACTATCGTCTTGAGTCCAACCCGGTAAGACA
CGACTTATCGCCACTGGCAGCAGCCACTGGTAACAGGATTAGCAGAGCGAGGTATGTAGGCGGTGCTACA
GAGTTCTTGAAGTGGTGGCCTAACTACGGCTACACTAGAAGAACAGTATTTGGTATCTGCGCTCTGCTGA
AGCCAGTTACCTTCGGAAAAAGAGTTGGTAGCTCTTGATCCGGCAAACAAACCACCGCTGGTAGCGGTGG
TTTTTTTGTTTGCAAGCAGCAGATTACGCGCAGAAAAAAAGGATCTCAAGAAGATCCTTTGATCTTTTCT
ACGGGGTCTGACGCTCAGTGGAACGAAAACTCACGTTAAGGGATTTTGGTCATGAGATTATCAAAAAGGA
TCTTCACCTAGATCCTTTTAAATTAAAAATGAAGTTTTAAATCAATCTAAAGTATATATGAGTAAACTTG
GTCTGACAGTTACCAATGCTTAATCAGTGAGGCACCTATCTCAGCGATCTGTCTATTTCGTTCATCCATA
GTTGCCTGACTCCCCGTCGTGTAGATAACTACGATACGGGAGGGCTTACCATCTGGCCCCAGTGCTGCAA
TGATACCGCGAGACCCACGCTCACCGGCTCCAGATTTATCAGCAATAAACCAGCCAGCCGGAAGGGCCGA
GCGCAGAAGTGGTCCTGCAACTTTATCCGCCTCCATCCAGTCTATTAATTGTTGCCGGGAAGCTAGAGTA
AGTAGTTCGCCAGTTAATAGTTTGCGCAACGTTGTTGCCATTGCTACAGGCATCGTGGTGTCACGCTCGT
CGTTTGGTATGGCTTCATTCAGCTCCGGTTCCCAACGATCAAGGCGAGTTACATGATCCCCCATGTTGTG
CAAAAAAGCGGTTAGCTCCTTCGGTCCTCCGATCGTTGTCAGAAGTAAGTTGGCCGCAGTGTTATCACTC
ATGGTTATGGCAGCACTGCATAATTCTCTTACTGTCATGCCATCCGTAAGATGCTTTTCTGTGACTGGTG
AGTACTCAACCAAGTCATTCTGAGAATAGTGTATGCGGCGACCGAGTTGCTCTTGCCCGGCGTCAATACG
GGATAATACCGCGCCACATAGCAGAACTTTAAAAGTGCTCATCATTGGAAAACGTTCTTCGGGGCGAAAA
CTCTCAAGGATCTTACCGCTGTTGAGATCCAGTTCGATGTAACCCACTCGTGCACCCAACTGATCTTCAG
CATCTTTTACTTTCACCAGCGTTTCTGGGTGAGCAAAAACAGGAAGGCAAAATGCCGCAAAAAAGGGAAT
AAGGGCGACACGGAAATGTTGAATACTCATACTCTTCCTTTTTCAATATTATTGAAGCATTTATCAGGGT
TATTGTCTCATGAGCGGATACATATTTGAATGTATTTAGAAAAATAAACAAATAGGGGTTCCGCGCACAT
TTCCCCGAAAAGTGCCACCTGACGTCGACGGATCGGGAGATCTCCCGATCCCCTATGGTGCACTCTCAGT
ACAATCTGCTCTGATGCCGCATAGTTAAGCCAGTATCTGCTCCCTGCTTGTGTGTTGGAGGTCGCTGAGT
AGTGCGCGAGCAAAATTTAAGCTACAACAAGGCAAGGCTTGACCGACAATTGCATGAAGAATCTGCTTAG
GGTTAGGCGTTTTGCGCTGCTTCGCGATGTACGGGCCAGATATACGCGTTGACATTGATTATTGACTAGT
TATTAATAGTAATCAATTACGGGGTCATTAGTTCATAGCCCATATATGGAGTTCCGCGTTACATAACTTA
CGGTAAATGGCCCGCCTGGCTGACCGCCCAACGACCCCCGCCCATTGACGTCAATAATGACGTATGTTCC
CATAGTAACGCCAATAGGGACTTTCCATTGACGTCAATGGGTGGAGTATTTACGGTAAACTGCCCACTTG
GCAGTACATCAAGTGTATCATATGCCAAGTACGCCCCCTATTGACGTCAATGACGGTAAATGGCCCGCCT
GGCATTATGCCCAGTACATGACCTTATGGGACTTTCCTACTTGGCAGTACATCTACGTATTAGTCATCGC
TATTACCATGGTGATGCGGTTTTGGCAGTACATCAATGGGCGTGGATAGCGGTTTGACTCACGGGGATTT
CCAAGTCTCCACCCCATTGACGTCAATGGGAGTTTGTTTTGGCACCAAAATCAACGGGACTTTCCAAAAT
GTCGTAACAACTCCGCCCCATTGACGCAAATGGGCGGTAGGCGTGTACGGTGGGAGGTCTATATAAGCAG
AGCTCTCTGGCTAACTAGAGAACCCACTGCTTACTGGCTTATCGAAATTAATACGACTCACTATAGGGAG
ACCCAAGCTGGCTAGTTAAGCTTGGTACCGAGCTCGGATCCACTAGTCCAGTGTGGTGGAATTCTGCAGA
TAAACGCCACCATGGGGCAACAAGGATACCCGTATGATGTTCCGGATTACGCTGGCTACCCATACGACGT
CCCAGACTACGCTGGCTACCCATACGACGTCCCAGACTACGCTCAAGGAGTGCGGCCGCGGGGGCGCGCC
GCAACCGTTACAGCCACAACCAAAGTCCCGGAGATCCGTGATGTAACAAGGATTGAGCGAATCGGTGCCC
ACTCCCACATCCGGGGACTGGGGCTGGACGATGCCTTGGAGCCTCGGCAGGCTTCGCAAGGCATGGTGGG
TCAGCTGGCGGCACGGCGGGCGGCTGGCGTGGTGCTGGAGATGATCCGGGAAGGGAAGATTGCCGGTCGG
GCAGTCCTTATTGCTGGCCAGCCGGGCACGGGGAAGACGGCCATCGCCATGGGCATGGCGCAGGCCCTGG
GCCCTGACACGCCATTCACAGCCATCGCCGGCAGTGAAATCTTCTCCCTGGAGATGAGCAAGACCGAGGC
GCTGACGCAGGCCTTCCGGCGGTCCATCGGCGTTCGCATCAAGGAGGAGACGGAGATCATCGAAGGGGAG
GTGGTGGAGATCCAGATTGATCGACCAGCAACAGGGACGGGCTCCAAGGTGGGCAAACTGACCCTCAAGA
CCACAGAGATGGAGACCATCTACGATTTAGGAACGAAGATGATTGAGTCCCTGACCAAGGACAAGGTCCA
GGCCGGGGACGTGATCACCATCGACAAGGCGACGGGCAAGATCTCCAAGCTGGGCCGCTCCTTCACACGC
GCCCGCGACTACGACGCTATGGGCTCCCAGACCAAGTTCGTGCAGTGCCCAGATGGGGAGCTCCAGAAAC
GCAAGGAGGTGGTGCACACCGTGTCCCTGCACGAGATCGACGTCATCAACTCTCGCACCCAGGGCTTCCT
GGCGCTCTTCTCAGGTGACACAGGGGAGATCAAGTCAGAAGTCCGTGAGCAGATCAATGCCAAGGTGGCT
GAGTGGCGCGAGGAGGGCAAGGCGGAGATCATCCCTGGAGTGCTGTTCATCGACGAGGTCCACATGCTGG
ACATCGAGAGCTTCTCCTTCCTCAACCGGGCCCTGGAGAGTGACATGGCGCCTGTCCTGATCATGGCCAC
CAACCGTGGCATCACGCGAATCCGGGGCACCAGCTACCAGAGCCCTCACGGCATCCCCATAGACCTGCTG
GACCGGCTGCTTATCGTCTCCACCACCCCCTACAGCGAGAAAGACACGAAGCAGATCCTCCGCATCCGGT
GCGAGGAAGAAGATGTGGAGATGAGTGAGGACGCCTACACGGTGCTGACCCGCATCGGGCTGGAGACGTC
ACTGCGCTACGCCATCCAGCTCATCACAGCTGCCAGCTTGGTGTGCCGGAAACGCAAGGGTACAGAAGTG
CAGGTGGATGACATCAAGCGGGTCTACTCACTCTTCCTGGACGAGTCCCGCTCCACGCAGTACATGAAGG
AGTACCAGGACGCCTTCCTCTTCAACGAACTCAAAGGCGAGACCATGGACACCTCCTGATTAATTAAGTC
TAGAGTCGAGTCTAGAGGGCCCGCGGTTCGAACAAAAACTCATCTCAGAAGAGGATCTGAATATGCATAC
CGGTCATCATCACCATCACCATTGAGTTTAAACCCGCTGATCAGCCTCGACTGTGCCTTCTAGTTGCCAG
CCATCTGTTGTTTGCCCCTCCCCCGTGCCTTCCTTGACCCTGGAAGGTGCCACTCCCACTGTCCTTTCCT
AATAAAATGAGGAAATTGCATCGCATTGTCTGAGTAGGTGTCATTCTATTCTGGGGGGTGGGGTGGGGCA
GGACAGCAAGGGGGAGGATTGGGAAGACAATAGCAGGCATGCTGGGGATGCGGTGGGCTCTATGGCTTCT
GAGGCGGAAAGAACCAGCTGGGGCTCTAGGGGGTATCCCC
Features (pLannotate 1.2.2; 20 found; start..end, strand, type, name):
      1..429     +  rep_origin     f1 ori (sequence partly withheld): f1 bacteriophage origin of replication; arrow indicates direction of (+) strand synthesis
    443..772     +  promoter       SV40 promoter: SV40 enhancer and early promoter
    839..1630    +  CDS            neo: KKA2_KLEPN - Also known as kan, nptII. Experimental evidence at protein level: Swiss-Prot protein existence level 1. Resistance to kanamycin, neomycin, paromomycin, ribostamycin, butirosin and gentamicin B. From Klebsiella pneumoniae.
   1656..1814    +  CDS            ble (fragment): BLE_KLEPN - Experimental evidence at protein level: Swiss-Prot protein existence level 1. Binding protein with a strong affinity to the bleomycin family of antibiotics. Binds to CL990; an antimitotic-antibiotic compound. From Klebsiella pneumoniae.
   1809..1930    +  polyA_signal   SV40 poly(A) signal: SV40 polyadenylation signal
   2003..2019    -  protein_bind   lac operator: The lac repressor binds to the lac operator to inhibit transcription in E. coli. This inhibition can be relieved by adding lactose or isopropyl-β-D-thiogalactopyranoside (IPTG). lac repressor encoded by lacI
   2027..2057    -  promoter       lac promoter: promoter for the E. coli lac operon
   2072..2093    -  protein_bind   CAP binding site: CAP binding activates transcription in the presence of cAMP. E. coli catabolite activator protein
   2106..2198    -  CDS            lacI (fragment): lac repressor; lacI; The lac repressor binds to the lac operator to inhibit transcription in E. coli. This inhibition can be relieved by adding lactose or isopropyl-β-D-thiogalactopyranoside (IPTG).
   2381..2969    -  rep_origin     ori: high-copy-number ColE1/pMB1/pBR322/pUC origin of replication
   3140..4000    -  CDS            AmpR: β-lactamase; bla; confers resistance to ampicillin, carbenicillin, and related antibiotics
   4001..4105    -  promoter       AmpR promoter: bla
   4164..4216    -  misc_feature   bom (fragment): basis of mobility region from pBR322
   4371..4750    +  enhancer       CMV enhancer: human cytomegalovirus immediate early enhancer
   4751..4954    +  promoter       CMV promoter: human cytomegalovirus (CMV) immediate early promoter
   4950..4983    +  LTR            5' LTR (truncated) (fragment): truncated 5' long terminal repeat (LTR) from HIV-1
   4999..5017    +  promoter       T7 promoter: promoter for bacteriophage T7 RNA polymerase
   5231..6616    +  CDS            RUVBL2: RUVB2_HUMAN - Also known as INO80J, TIP48, TIP49B. Experimental evidence at protein level: Swiss-Prot protein existence level 1. Possesses single-stranded DNA-stimulated ATPase and ATP- dependent DNA helicase (5' to 3') activity; hexamerization is thought to be critical for ATP hydrolysis and adjacent subunits in the ring- like structure contribute to the ATPase activity (PubMed:10428817, PubMed:17157868). Component of the NuA4 histone acetyltransferase complex which is involved in transcriptional activation of select genes principally by acetylation of nucleosomal histones H4 and H2A (PubMed:
   6751..6975    +  polyA_signal   bGH poly(A) signal: bovine growth hormone polyadenylation signal
   6979..7000    +  promoter       SV40 promoter (fragment): SV40 enhancer and early promoter
