[The description below was written by a language model from this plasmid's Addgene catalogue record and pLannotate feature annotations shown in this document.]
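Description:
pCDNA-3xHA-Reptin is a mammalian expression plasmid built on the pcDNA3.1 backbone, carrying the human RUVBL2 gene (reptin, also known as TIP48/TIP49B) fused at its N-terminus to a triple HA epitope tag. The full sequenced construct is about 7.0 kb. In E. coli it replicates from a high-copy ColE1/pUC-type origin and is selected with ampicillin through the β-lactamase gene. An f1 origin is also present, allowing single-stranded DNA production. For selection in mammalian cells, an SV40 enhancer/early promoter drives the neomycin phosphotransferase gene, terminated by an SV40 polyadenylation signal, which confers G418 resistance.

The expression cassette consists of the CMV immediate-early enhancer and promoter, followed by a T7 promoter, the tagged open reading frame, and a bovine growth hormone polyadenylation signal. According to the record, the backbone was modified to place the 3xHA tag after a Kozak sequence, and reptin was inserted downstream between AscI and PacI sites, both of which are retained. The feature table annotates the RUVBL2 coding sequence but does not call out the HA tag itself, which presumably lies in the unannotated stretch between the T7 promoter and the gene. Short hits to an HIV-1 LTR, ble, lacI and bom are small fragment matches in backbone sequence rather than functional elements.

RUVBL2 encodes an ATPase with DNA helicase activity that forms ring-like hexamers and participates in chromatin-modifying complexes such as NuA4. The associated publication identified pontin and reptin as telomerase components required for holoenzyme assembly. The plasmid suits transient or stable expression of HA-tagged reptin for detection and immunoprecipitation with anti-HA antibodies.
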