Addgene plasmid #51636: pCDNA-3xHA-Reptin
Purpose: Mamamlian expression of 3xHA tagged reptin, N-terminal.
Depositing lab: Steven Artandi. Depositing organization: Stanford University. Publication: Identification of ATPases pontin and reptin as telomerase components essential for holoenzyme assembly. Venteicher AS, Meng Z, Mason PJ, Veenstra TD, Artandi SE. Cell. 2008 Mar 21;132(6):945-57. doi: 10.1016/j.cell.2008.01.019. PubMed 18358808.
Backbone
  Vector backbone: pcDNA3.1
  Backbone manufacturer: Invitrogen/LIfe Technologies
  Backbone size w/o insert (bp): 5500
  Modifications to backbone: N terminal 3xHA tag after Kozak
  Vector type: Mammalian Expression
  Selectable markers: Neomycin (select with G418)
Growth in bacteria
  Bacterial resistance: Ampicillin, 100 μg/mL
  Growth temperature: 37°C
  Growth strain: DH5alpha
  Copy number: High Copy
Gene/Insert
  Gene/Insert name: reptin
  Species: H. sapiens (human)
  Entrez Gene: RUVBL2 (a.k.a. CGI-46, ECP-51, ECP51, INO80J, REPTIN, RVB2, TAP54-beta, TIH2, TIP48, TIP49B)
  Promoter: CMV
  Tag / fusion protein: 3xHA (N terminal on backbone)
  Cloning method: Restriction Enzyme; 5′ cloning site AscI (not destroyed); 3′ cloning site PacI (not destroyed)
  Sequencing primers: 5′ CMV/T7; 3′ bGH reverse
Terms and licenses: Academic/Nonprofit Terms; Industry Terms: Not Available to Industry
How to cite: pCDNA-3xHA-Reptin was a gift from Steven Artandi (Addgene plasmid # 51636 ; http://n2t.net/addgene:51636 ; RRID:Addgene_51636)
