>Addgene plasmid #51636 | pCDNA-3xHA-Reptin | addgene partial sequence | sequence record 84096 | CMV-F 5'-CGCAAATGGGCGGTAGGCGTG-3'
CTCTCTGGCTACTGAGAACCCACTGCTTACTGGCTTATCGAAATTAATACGACTCACTATAGGGAGACCC
AAGCTGGCTAGTTAAGCTTGGTACCGAGCTCGGATCCACTAGTCCAGTGTGGTGGAATTCTGCAGATAAA
CGCCACCATGGGGCAACAAGGATACCCGTATGATGTTCCGGATTACGCTGGCTACCCATACGACGTCCCA
GACTACGCTGGCTACCCATACGACGTCCCAGACTACGCTCAAGGAGTGCGGCCGCGGGGGCGCGCCGCAA
CCGTTACAGCCACAACCAAAGTCCCGGAGATCCGTGATGTAACAAGGATTGAGCGAATCGGTGCCCACTC
CCACATCCGGGGACTGGGGCTGGACGATGCCTTGGAGCCTCGGCAGGCTTCGCAAGGCATGGTGGGTCAG
CTGGCGGCACGGCGGGCGGCTGGCGTGGTGCTGGAGATGATCCGGGAAGGGAAGATTGCCGGTCGGGCAG
TCCTTATTGCTGGCCAGCCGGGCACGGGGAAGACGGCCATCGCCATGGGCATGGCGCAGGCCCTGGGCCC
TGACACGCCATTCACAGCCATCGCCGGCAGTGAAATCTTCTCCCTGGAGATGAGCAAGACCGAGGCGCTG
ACGCAGGCCTTCCGGCGGTCCATCGGCGTTCGCATCAAGGAGGAGACGGAGATCATCGAAGGGGAGGTGG
TGGAGATCCAGATTGATCGACCAGCAACAGGGACGGGCTCCAAGGTGGGCAAACTGACCCTCAAGACCAC
AGAGATGGAGACCATCTACGATTTAGGAACGAAGAT
