>Addgene plasmid #51636 | pCDNA-3xHA-Reptin | addgene partial sequence | sequence record 84100 | BGH-rev 5'-TAGAAGGCACAGTCGAGG-3'
GGTGATGATGACCGGTATGCATATTCAGATCCTCTTCTGAGATGAGTTTTTGTTCGAACCGCGGGCCCTC
TAGACTCGACTCTAGACTTAATTAATCAGGAGGTGTCCATGGTCTCGCCTTTGAGTTCGTTGAAGAGGAA
GGCGTCCTGGTACTCCTTCATGTACTGCGTGGAGCGGGACTCGTCCAGGAAGAGTGAGTAGACCCGCTTG
ATGTCATCCACCTGCACTTCTGTACCCTTGCGTTTCCGGCACACCAAGCTGGCAGCTGTGATGAGCTGGA
TGGCGTAGCGCAGTGACGTCTCCAGCCCGATGCGGGTCAGCACCGTGTAGGCGTCCTCACTCATCTCCAC
ATCTTCTTCCTCGCACCGGATGCGGAGGATCTGCTTCGTGTCTTTCTCGCTGTAGGGGGTGGTGGAGACG
ATAAGCAGCCGGTCCAGCAGGTCTATGGGGATGCCGTGAGGGCTCTGGTAGCTGGTGCCCCGGATTCGCG
TGATGCCACGGTTGGTGGCCATGATCAGGACAGGCGCCATGTCACTCTCCAGGGCCCGGTTGAGGAAGGA
GAAGCTCTCGATGTCCAGCATGTGGACCTCGTCGATGAACAGCACTCCAGGGATGATCTCCGCCTTGCCC
TCCTCGCGCCACTCAGCCACCTTGGCATTGATCTGCTCACGGACTTCTGACTTGATCTCCCCTGTGTCAC
CTGAGAAGAGCGCCAGGAAGCCCTGGGTGCGAGAGTTGATGACGTCGATCTCGTGCAGGGACACGGTGTG
CACCACCTCCTTGCGTTTCTGGAGCTCCCCATCTGGGCACTGCACGAACTTGGTCTGGGAGCCCATAGC
